Addgene plasmid #126835: Po_P38-Cd4-bio-His
Purpose: Expression of recombinant P. ovale protein in mammalian cells
Depositing lab: Gavin Wright. Depositing organization: Wellcome Sanger Institute. Publication: A panel of recombinant proteins from human-infective Plasmodium species for serological surveillance. Muller-Sienerth N, Shilts J, Kadir KA, Yman V, Homann MV, Asghar M, Ngasala B, Singh B, Farnert A, Wright GJ. Malar J. 2020 Jan 17;19(1):31. doi: 10.1186/s12936-020-3111-5. PubMed 31952523.
Backbone
  Vector backbone: pTT3
  Backbone manufacturer: Yves Durocher, NRC
  Backbone size w/o insert (bp): 6688
  Total vector size (bp): 7611
  Vector type: Mammalian Expression
Growth in bacteria
  Bacterial resistance: Ampicillin, 100 μg/mL
  Growth temperature: 37°C
  Growth strain: DH5alpha
  Copy number: High Copy
Gene/Insert
  Gene/Insert name: P38 (alt name: PocGH01_10033500)
  Species: Plasmodium ovale
  Insert size (bp): 923
  GenBank ID: SCQ16582.1
  Promoter: CMV
  Tag / fusion protein: ratCd4(d3+4)-bio-6His (C terminal on backbone)
  Cloning method: Restriction Enzyme; 5′ cloning site NotI (not destroyed); 3′ cloning site AscI (not destroyed)
  Sequencing primers: 5′ CMV-F
Resource information
  A portion of this plasmid was derived from a plasmid made by: Insert was chemically synthesised.
Terms and licenses: Academic/Nonprofit Terms; Industry Terms: Not Available to Industry
How to cite: Po_P38-Cd4-bio-His was a gift from Gavin Wright (Addgene plasmid # 126835 ; http://n2t.net/addgene:126835 ; RRID:Addgene_126835)
