[The description below was written by a language model from this plasmid's Addgene catalogue record and pLannotate feature annotations shown in this document.]
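Description:
Po_P38-Cd4-bio-His is a mammalian expression plasmid built on the pTT3 backbone for producing a recombinant, tagged form of the Plasmodium ovale protein P38 (PocGH01_10033500). It is about 7.6 kb in total and is maintained in E. coli through a high-copy ColE1/pUC-type origin with ampicillin selection from the β-lactamase gene. The backbone also carries an Epstein-Barr virus oriP element, which allows episomal persistence in cells that supply EBNA1 and is a hallmark of vectors designed for high-yield transient transfection. No mammalian selection marker is annotated. The short lac, tet and bla fragments near the end of the map appear to be backbone remnants with no role in the payload.

Expression is driven by the CMV immediate-early enhancer and promoter, followed by adenovirus-derived leader and splice sequences and a chimeric intron fragment that generally improve mRNA processing and yield. The small "PTP" hit annotated on the opposite strand probably reflects this adenoviral leader region rather than a real coding sequence. The open reading frame begins with a mouse immunoglobulin heavy chain signal sequence, which directs the product into the secretory pathway. The chemically synthesised P38 insert of roughly 0.9 kb sits between retained NotI and AscI sites and is not itself annotated in the feature table. It is fused at its C terminus to rat Cd4 domains 3 and 4, a "bio" tag (presumably a biotinylation sequence) and a 6xHis tag, and the transcript ends at a rabbit β-globin polyadenylation signal. These tags can support purification and capture of the protein. The associated work describes a panel of recombinant proteins from human-infective Plasmodium species intended for serological surveillance.
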