Features (pLannotate 1.2.2; 18 found; start..end, strand, type, name):
      7..386     +  enhancer       CMV enhancer: human cytomegalovirus immediate early enhancer
    388..587     +  promoter       CMV promoter: human cytomegalovirus (CMV) immediate early promoter
    655..693     +  misc_feature   Ad SA (fragment): adenovirus major late transcript splice acceptor (Friedrich and Soriano, 1991)
    726..935     -  CDS            PTP (fragment): TERM_ADE02 - Experimental evidence at protein level: Swiss-Prot protein existence level 1. Protein covalently bound to the viral DNA that acts as a primer for viral genomic replication by DNA strand displacement. Assembles on the viral origin of replication in an initiation complex with viral polymerase, DBP, host NFIA and host POU2F1/OCT1. During initiation, the polymerase covalently couples the first dCTP with Ser- 580 of pTP. The terminal protein stimulates the template activity over 20 fold compared to protein-free templates. Neo-synthesized viral genomes are linked to two preterminal prot
    966..1055    +  intron         chimeric intron (fragment): chimera between introns from adenovirus and immunoglobulin heavy chain genes
   1074..1120    +  CDS            IgH signal sequence (fragment): signal sequence from the mouse immunoglobulin heavy chain variable region
   2124..2684    +  CDS            Cd4 (fragment): CD4_RAT - Experimental evidence at protein level: Swiss-Prot protein existence level 1. Integral membrane glycoprotein that plays an essential role in the immune response and serves multiple functions in responses against both external and internal offenses. In T-cells, functions primarily as a coreceptor for MHC class II molecule:peptide complex. The antigens presented by class II peptides are derived from extracellular proteins while class I peptides are derived from cytosolic proteins. Interacts simultaneously with the T-cell receptor (TCR) and the MHC class II presented by antigen presenti
   2844..2899    +  polyA_signal   β-globin poly(A) signal: rabbit β-globin polyadenylation signal (Gil and Proudfoot, 1987)
   3413..5094    -  rep_origin     oriP (fragment): Epstein-Barr virus oriP replication origin (Yates et al., 2000)
   5221..5325    +  promoter       AmpR promoter: bla
   5326..6186    +  CDS            AmpR: β-lactamase; bla; confers resistance to ampicillin, carbenicillin, and related antibiotics
   6357..6945    +  rep_origin     ori: high-copy-number ColE1/pMB1/pBR322/pUC origin of replication
   7128..7220    +  CDS            lacI (fragment): lac repressor; lacI; The lac repressor binds to the lac operator to inhibit transcription in E. coli. This inhibition can be relieved by adding lactose or isopropyl-β-D-thiogalactopyranoside (IPTG).
   7233..7254    +  protein_bind   CAP binding site: CAP binding activates transcription in the presence of cAMP. E. coli catabolite activator protein
   7269..7299    +  promoter       lac promoter: promoter for the E. coli lac operon
   7307..7323    +  protein_bind   lac operator: The lac repressor binds to the lac operator to inhibit transcription in E. coli. This inhibition can be relieved by adding lactose or isopropyl-β-D-thiogalactopyranoside (IPTG). lac repressor encoded by lacI
   7393..7409    +  promoter       tet promoter (fragment): E. coli promoter for tetracycline efflux protein gene
   7419..7444    -  CDS            bla(M) (fragment): β-lactamase lacking the signal sequence; bla(M); allows cytosolic expression of β-lactamase
>Addgene plasmid #126835 | Po_P38-Cd4-bio-His | addgene full sequence | sequence record 245764 | Addgene NGS Result
CATGTTGACATTGATTATTGACTAGTTATTAATAGTAATCAATTACGGGGTCATTAGTTCATAGCCCATA
TATGGAGTTCCGCGTTACATAACTTACGGTAAATGGCCCGCCTGGCTGACCGCCCAACGACCCCCGCCCA
TTGACGTCAATAATGACGTATGTTCCCATAGTAACGCCAATAGGGACTTTCCATTGACGTCAATGGGTGG
AGTATTTACGGTAAACTGCCCACTTGGCAGTACATCAAGTGTATCATATGCCAAGTCCGCCCCCTATTGA
CGTCAATGACGGTAAATGGCCCGCCTGGCATTATGCCCAGTACATGACCTTACGGGACTTTCCTACTTGG
CAGTACATCTACGTATTAGTCATCGCTATTACCATGGTGATGCGGTTTTGGCAGTACACCAATGGGCGTG
GATAGCGGTTTGACTCACGGGGATTTCCAAGTCTCCACCCCATTGACGTCAATGGGAGTTTGTTTTGGCA
CCAAAATCAACGGGACTTTCCAAAATGTCGTAATAACCCCGCCCCGTTGACGCAAATGGGCGGTAGGCGT
GTACGGTGGGAGGTCTATATAAGCAGAGCTCGTTTAGTGAACCGTCAGATCCTCACTCTCTTCCGCATCG
CTGTCTGCGAGGGCCAGCTGTTGGGCTCGCGGTTGAGGACAAACTCTTCGCGGTCTTTCCAGTACTCTTG
GATCGGAAACCCGTCGGCCTCCGAACGGTACTCCGCCACCGAGGGACCTGAGCGAGTCCGCATCGACCGG
ATCGGAAAACCTCTCGAGAAAGGCGTCTAACCAGTCACAGTCGCAAGGTAGGCTGAGCACCGTGGCGGGC
GGCAGCGGGTGGCGGTCGGGGTTGTTTCTGGCGGAGGTGCTGCTGATGATGTAATTAAAGTAGGCGGTCT
TGAGACGGCGGATGGTCGAGGTGAGGTGTGGCAGGCTTGAGATCCAGCTGTTGGGGTGAGTACTCCCTCT
CAAAAGCGGGCATTACTTCTGCGCTAAGATTGTCAGTTTCCAAAAACGAGGAGGATTTGATATTCACCTG
GCCCGATCTGGCCATACACTTGAGTGACAATGACATCCACTTTGCCTTTCTCTCCACAGGTGTCCACTCC
CAGGTCCAAGTTTGCCACCATGGAGTTTCAGACCCAGGTACTCATGTCCCTGCTGCTCTGCATGTCTGGT
GCGGCCGCCAAAAAGCACGTGGACCTGACAAGCGCCAACAAGGCCACCTTCCTGCTGAACGTGGCCCCTG
GCGACACCGTGGTGTTCACCTGTCCCTACAACTTCAACAAAGAAATGAACAACATGTGCGCCAAAGAGCG
GCAGCACTTCGAGAAGCGGCAGTTCTGCTTCGAGAACATCCTGATCAACCGGAACGTGCTGGCCCTGCGG
GATTACGTGCGGGGAGCCTACAATCTGGTGTCCGGCTACGTGAACAACGTGTACACCGCCGAGTTCACCG
TGCCTCCCGTGACCCTGATGAACAGACACTTCGAGTGCTACTGCTACATCGAAGAGAACAACAACGTCGT
GCGGAAGATCCTGAAGGTGCACATCAGCAAGGGCATGGTCCGAAAGATCCCCGGCTGCGACTTCAACGAC
GACCTGAGAGAGAGCACCGCCATCACCACCTTCAGCAACATGAACCACGCCGTGGTCAAAGTGTGCGACA
GCTACCCCAAGGGCGGCGACACAATCGCCCTGCTGTGCCCTCTGAACTACGCCATCAAGCCCGAGGGCTG
CTTCAGCAAGGTGTACGTGAAGAAAGAGGATTTCGAGAACGAGAAGAACAAGCTCGAGGAACGGTTCAAC
GTGGCCAGAAAGTGGGAGGAAGAGAAGTACAAGATCGTGGACATCGAGACAATCTTCAAAGAGCCCCTGG
TCACCGAGGGCGACGAGAGCAGCAAGTTCACCAAGGTGCCCGTGACCAGCGAGGAAATCAGCTTCACCTG
TATCTGCCAGGCCAACAACGGCGCCGACAACCTGATGATGAATGTGTACATGAACGAGGACTACGACAAG
TTCGTCAAGACCAAGAACGACAAGGCCGAGTACAGCAAGCACGTGTCCAGCAGCACCGTCGTGAAAGAGA
CAATCGAGTACGGCGGCAGCTCTGGCGCGCCGTCGACCTCCATCACGGCCTATAAGAGTGAGGGGGAGTC
AGCGGAGTTCTCCTTCCCACTCAACCTTGGAGAGGAAAGCCTGCAGGGAGAGTTGAGATGGAAGGCAGAG
AAGGCTCCTTCTTCCCAGTCCTGGATCACCTTCTCCCTAAAGAACCAAAAGGTGTCTGTGCAGAAGTCTA
CTAGCAACCCCAAGTTCCAGCTGTCCGAAACGCTCCCACTCACCCTTCAGATACCCCAGGTCTCCCTTCA
GTTTGCTGGTTCTGGCAACCTGACCCTGACTCTGGACAGAGGGATACTGTATCAGGAAGTGAACCTGGTG
GTGATGAAAGTGACTCAGCCCGACAGCAACACTTTGACCTGTGAGGTGATGGGACCCACCTCACCCAAGA
TGAGACTGATCTTGAAGCAGGAGAATCAGGAGGCCAGGGTCTCCAGGCAGGAGAAAGTGATTCAAGTGCA
GGCCCCTGAAGCAGGGGTGTGGCAATGTCTACTGAGTGAAGGTGAAGAGGTCAAGATGGACTCCAAGATC
CAGGTTTTATCCAAAGGGTTGAATTCCGGCAGCCTGCACCACATCCTGGACGCCCAGAAGATGCTGTGGA
ACCACAGGGACAGGAACCTGCCTCCTCTGGCCCCTCTGGGCCCCCACCACCATCACCACCATTGAGTCTA
GACACGTGATTAATTAAGGATCCCCCGACCTCGACCTCTGGCTAATAAAGGAAATTTATTTTCATTGCAA
TAGTGTGTTGGAATTTTTTGTGTCTCTCACTCGGAAGGACATATGGGAGGGCAAATCATTTGGTCGAGAT
CCCTCGGAGATCTCTAGCTAGAGGATCGATCCCCGCCCCGGACGAACTAAACCTGACTACGACATCTCTG
CCCCTTCTTCGCGGGGCAGTGCATGTAATCCCTTCAGTTGGTTGGTACAACTTGCCAACTGGGCCCTGTT
CCACATGTGACACGGGGGGGGACCAAACACAAAGGGGTTCTCTGACTGTAGTTGACATCCTTATAAATGG
ATGTGCACATTTGCCAACACTGAGTGGCTTTCATCCTGGAGCAGACTTTGCAGTCTGTGGACTGCAACAC
AACATTGCCTTTATGTGTAACTCTTGGCTGAAGCTCTTACACCAATGCTGGGGGACATGTACCTCCCAGG
GGCCCAGGAAGACTACGGGAGGCTACACCAACGTCAATCAGAGGGGCCTGTGTAGCTACCGATAAGCGGA
CCCTCAAGAGGGCATTAGCAATAGTGTTTATAAGGCCCCCTTGTTAACCCTAAACGGGTAGCATATGCTT
CCCGGGTAGTAGTATATACTATCCAGACTAACCCTAATTCAATAGCATATGTTACCCAACGGGAAGCATA
TGCTATCGAATTAGGGTTAGTAAAAGGGTCCTAAGGAACAGCGATATCTCCCACCCCATGAGCTGTCACG
GTTTTATTTACATGGGGTCAGGATTCCACGAGGGTAGTGAACCATTTTAGTCACAAGGGCAGTGGCTGAA
GATCAAGGAGCGGGCAGTGAACTCTCCTGAATCTTCGCCTGCTTCTTCATTCTCCTTCGTTTAGCTAATA
GAATAACTGCTGAGTTGTGAACAGTAAGGTGTATGTGAGGTGCTCGAAAACAAGGTTTCAGGTGACGCCC
CCAGAATAAAATTTGGACGGGGGGTTCAGTGGTGGCATTGTGCTATGACACCAATATAACCCTCACAAAC
CCCTTGGGCAATAAATACTAGTGTAGGAATGAAACATTCTGAATATCTTTAACAATAGAAATCCATGGGG
TGGGGACAAGCCGTAAAGACTGGATGTCCATCTCACACGAATTTATGGCTATGGGCAACACATAATCCTA
GTGCAATATGATACTGGGGTTATTAAGATGTGTCCCAGGCAGGGACCAAGACAGGTGAACCATGTTGTTA
CACTCTATTTGTAACAAGGGGAAAGAGAGTGGACGCCGACAGCAGCGGACTCCACTGGTTGTCTCTAACA
CCCCCGAAAATTAAACGGGGCTCCACGCCAATGGGGCCCATAAACAAAGACAAGTGGCCACTCTTTTTTT
TGAAATTGTGGAGTGGGGGCACGCGTCAGCCCCCACACGCCGCCCTGCGGTTTTGGACTGTAAAATAAGG
GTGTAATAACTTGGCTGATTGTAACCCCGCTAACCACTGCGGTCAAACCACTTGCCCACAAAACCACTAA
TGGCACCCCGGGGAATACCTGCATAAGTAGGTGGGCGGGCCAAGATAGGGGCGCGATTGCTGCGATCTGG
AGGACAAATTACACACACTTGCGCCTGAGCGCCAAGCACAGGGTTGTTGGTCCTCATATTCACGAGGTCG
CTGAGAGCACGGTGGGCTAATGTTGCCATGGGTAGCATATACTACCCAAATATCTGGATAGCATATGCTA
TCCTAATCTATATCTGGGTAGCATAGGCTATCCTAATCTATATCTGGGTAGCATATGCTATCCTAATCTA
TATCTGGGTAGTATATGCTATCCTAATTTATATCTGGGTAGCATAGGCTATCCTAATCTATATCTGGGTA
GCATATGCTATCCTAATCTATATCTGGGTAGTATATGCTATCCTAATCTGTATCCGGGTAGCATATGCTA
TCCTAATAGAGATTAGGGTAGTATATGCTATCCTAATTTATATCTGGGTAGCATATACTACCCAAATATC
TGGATAGCATATGCTATCCTAATCTATATCTGGGTAGCATATGCTATCCTAATCTATATCTGGGTAGCAT
AGGCTATCCTAATCTATATCTGGGTAGCATATGCTATCCTAATCTATATCTGGGTAGTATATGCTATCCT
AATTTATATCTGGGTAGCATAGGCTATCCTAATCTATATCTGGGTAGCATATGCTATCCTAATCTATATC
TGGGTAGTATATGCTATCCTAATCTGTATCCGGGTAGCATATGCTATCCTCATGATAAGCTGTCAAACAT
GAGAATTTTCTTGAAGACGAAAGGGCCTCGTGATACGCCTATTTTTATAGGTTAATGTCATGATAATAAT
GGTTTCTTAGACGTCAGGTGGCACTTTTCGGGGAAATGTGCGCGGAACCCCTATTTGTTTATTTTTCTAA
ATACATTCAAATATGTATCCGCTCATGAGACAATAACCCTGATAAATGCTTCAATAATATTGAAAAAGGA
AGAGTATGAGTATTCAACATTTCCGTGTCGCCCTTATTCCCTTTTTTGCGGCATTTTGCCTTCCTGTTTT
TGCTCACCCAGAAACGCTGGTGAAAGTAAAAGATGCTGAAGATCAGTTGGGTGCACGAGTGGGTTACATC
GAACTGGATCTCAACAGCGGTAAGATCCTTGAGAGTTTTCGCCCCGAAGAACGTTTTCCAATGATGAGCA
CTTTTAAAGTTCTGCTATGTGGCGCGGTATTATCCCGTGTTGACGCCGGGCAAGAGCAACTCGGTCGCCG
CATACACTATTCTCAGAATGACTTGGTTGAGTACTCACCAGTCACAGAAAAGCATCTTACGGATGGCATG
ACAGTAAGAGAATTATGCAGTGCTGCCATAACCATGAGTGATAACACTGCGGCCAACTTACTTCTGACAA
CGATCGGAGGACCGAAGGAGCTAACCGCTTTTTTGCACAACATGGGGGATCATGTAACTCGCCTTGATCG
TTGGGAACCGGAGCTGAATGAAGCCATACCAAACGACGAGCGTGACACCACGATGCCTGCAGCAATGGCA
ACAACGTTGCGCAAACTATTAACTGGCGAACTACTTACTCTAGCTTCCCGGCAACAATTAATAGACTGGA
TGGAGGCGGATAAAGTTGCAGGACCACTTCTGCGCTCGGCCCTTCCGGCTGGCTGGTTTATTGCTGATAA
ATCTGGAGCCGGTGAGCGTGGGTCTCGCGGTATCATTGCAGCACTGGGGCCAGATGGTAAGCCCTCCCGT
ATCGTAGTTATCTACACGACGGGGAGTCAGGCAACTATGGATGAACGAAATAGACAGATCGCTGAGATAG
GTGCCTCACTGATTAAGCATTGGTAACTGTCAGACCAAGTTTACTCATATATACTTTAGATTGATTTAAA
ACTTCATTTTTAATTTAAAAGGATCTAGGTGAAGATCCTTTTTGATAATCTCATGACCAAAATCCCTTAA
CGTGAGTTTTCGTTCCACTGAGCGTCAGACCCCGTAGAAAAGATCAAAGGATCTTCTTGAGATCCTTTTT
TTCTGCGCGTAATCTGCTGCTTGCAAACAAAAAAACCACCGCTACCAGCGGTGGTTTGTTTGCCGGATCA
AGAGCTACCAACTCTTTTTCCGAAGGTAACTGGCTTCAGCAGAGCGCAGATACCAAATACTGTTCTTCTA
GTGTAGCCGTAGTTAGGCCACCACTTCAAGAACTCTGTAGCACCGCCTACATACCTCGCTCTGCTAATCC
TGTTACCAGTGGCTGCTGCCAGTGGCGATAAGTCGTGTCTTACCGGGTTGGACTCAAGACGATAGTTACC
GGATAAGGCGCAGCGGTCGGGCTGAACGGGGGGTTCGTGCACACAGCCCAGCTTGGAGCGAACGACCTAC
ACCGAACTGAGATACCTACAGCGTGAGCTATGAGAAAGCGCCACGCTTCCCGAAGGGAGAAAGGCGGACA
GGTATCCGGTAAGCGGCAGGGTCGGAACAGGAGAGCGCACGAGGGAGCTTCCAGGGGGAAACGCCTGGTA
TCTTTATAGTCCTGTCGGGTTTCGCCACCTCTGACTTGAGCGTCGATTTTTGTGATGCTCGTCAGGGGGG
CGGAGCCTATGGAAAAACGCCAGCAACGCGGCCTTTTTACGGTTCCTGGCCTTTTGCTGGCCTTTTGCTC
ACATGTTCTTTCCTGCGTTATCCCCTGATTCTGTGGATAACCGTATTACCGCCTTTGAGTGAGCTGATAC
CGCTCGCCGCAGCCGAACGACCGAGCGCAGCGAGTCAGTGAGCGAGGAAGCGGAAGAGCGCCCAATACGC
AAACCGCCTCTCCCCGCGCGTTGGCCGATTCATTAATGCAGCTGGCACGACAGGTTTCCCGACTGGAAAG
CGGGCAGTGAGCGCAACGCAATTAATGTGAGTTAGCTCACTCATTAGGCACCCCAGGCTTTACACTTTAT
GCTTCCGGCTCGTATGTTGTGTGGAATTGTGAGCGGATAACAATTTCACACAGGAAACAGCTATGACCAT
GATTACGCCAAGCTCTAGCTAGAGGTCGACCAATTCTCATGTTTGACAGCTTATCATCGCAGATCCGGGC
AACGTTGTTGCCATTGCTGCAGGCGCAGAACTGGTAGGTATGGAAGATCTATACATTGAATCAATATTGG
CAATTAGCCATATTAGTCATTGGTTATATAGCATAAATCAATATTGGCTATTGGCCATTGCATACGTTGT
ATCTATATCATAATATGTACATTTATATTGGCTCATGTCCAATATGACCGC
